>Addgene plasmid #59975 | pSuper.Retro.Puro-WDR5 shRNA 2 | addgene partial sequence | sequence record 97984 | pBABE5 5'-CTTTATCCAGCCCTCAC-3'
GATCTCTCGAGGTCGACGGTATCGATAAGCTTAAAAAGAAAGAGATTGTACAGAAATCTCTTGAATTTCT
GTACAATCTCTTTCGGGGATCTGTGGTCTCATACAGAACTTATAAGATTCCCAAATCCAAAGACATTTCA
CGTTTATGGTGATTTCCCAGAACACATAGCGACATGCAAATATTGCAGGGCGCCACTCCCCTGTCCCTCA
CAGCCATCTTCCTGCCAGGGCGCACGCGCGCTGGGTGTTCCCGCCTAGTGACACTGGGCCCGCGATTCCT
TGGAGCGGGTTGATGACGTCAGCGTTCGAATTCTACCGGGTAGGGGAGGCGCTTTTCCCAAGGCAGTCTG
GAGCATGCGCTTTAGCAGCCCCGCTGGGCACTTGGCGCTACACAAGTGGCCTCTGGCCTCGCACACATTC
CACATCCACCGGTAGGCGCCAACCGGCTCCGTTCTTTGGTGGCCCCTTCGCGCCACCTTCTACTCCTCCC
CTAGTCAGGAAGTTCCCCCCCGCCCCGCAGCTCGCGTCGTGCAGGACGTGACAAATGGAAGTAGCACGTC
TCACTAGTCTCGTGCAGATGGACAGCACCGCTGAGCAATGGAAGCGGGTAGGCCTTTGGGGCAGCGGCCA
ATAGCAGCTTTGCTCCTTCGCTTTCTGGGCTCAGAGGCTGGGAAGGGGTGGGTCCGGGGGCGGGCTCAGG
GGCGGGCTCAGGGGCGGGGCGGGCGCCCGAAGGTCCTCCGGAGGCCCGGCATTCTGCACGCTTCAAAAGC
GCACGTCTGCCGCGCTGTTCTCCTCTTCCTCATCTCCGGGCCTTTCGACCTGCAGCCCAAGCTAGCTTAC
CATGACCGAGTACAAGCCCACGGTGCGCCTCGCCACCCGCGACGACGTCCCCAGGGCCGTACGCACCCTC
GCCGCCGCGTTCG
