>Addgene plasmid #59975 | pSuper.Retro.Puro-WDR5 shRNA 2 | addgene partial sequence | sequence record 97986 | H1 5'-tcgctatgtgttctgggaaa-3'
GTCTTTGGATTTGGGAATCTTATAAGTTCTGTATGAGACCACAGATCCCCGAAAGAGATTGTACAGAAAT
TCAAGAGATTTCTGTACAATCTCTTTCTTTTTAAGCTTATCGATACCGTCGACCTCGAGAGATCGATCTA
ATTCCGGCGCCTAGAGAAGGAGTGAGGGCTGGATAAAGGGAGGATCGAGGCGGGGTCGAACGAGGAGGTT
CAAGGGGGAGAGACGGGGCGGATGGAGGAAGAGGAGGCGGAGGCTTAGGGTGTACAAAGGGCTTGACCCA
GGGAGGGGGGTCAAAAGCCAAGGCTTCCCAGGTCACGATGTAGGGGACCTGGTCTGGGTGTCCATGCGGG
CCAGGTGAAAAGACCTTGATCTTAACCTGGGTGATGAGGTCTCGGTTAAAGGTGCCGTCTCGCGGCCATC
CGACGTTAAAGGTTGGCCATTCTGCAGAGCAGAAGGTAACCCAACGTCTCTTCTTGACATCTACCGACTG
GTTGTGAGCGATCCGCTCGACATCTTTCCAGTGACCTAAGGTCAAACTTAAGGGAGTGGTAACAGTCTGG
CCCTAATTTTCAGACAAATACAGAAACACAGTCAGACAGAGACAACACAGAACGATGCTGCAGCGCTGCA
GCAGACAAGACGCGCGGCTTCGGTTCCAAACCGAAAGCAAAAATTCAGACGGAGGCGGGAACTGTTTTAG
GTTCTCGTCTCCTACCAGAACCACATATCCTGACGGGGTCGGATTCCACATCGACTCCCTTCCTCAGGTC
GGGCCACAAAAACGGCCCCCAAAGTCCCTGGGACGTCTCCCAGGGTTGCGGCCGGGTGTTCAGAACTCGT
CAGTTCCACCACGGGTCCGCCAGATACAGAGCTAGTTAGCTAACTAGTACAGACGCAGGCGCAAACATTA
GATGCCGGCACAAACACGCACAA
