[The description below was written by a language model from this plasmid's Addgene catalogue record.]
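Description:
pSuper.Retro.Puro-WDR5 shRNA 2 is a retroviral shRNA expression plasmid built on the commercial pSuper.Retro.Puro backbone from OligoEngine. It is propagated in E. coli as a high-copy plasmid under ampicillin selection, and it carries a puromycin marker so that transduced or transfected mammalian cells can be selected. The backbone is listed at 6349 bp and the complete construct at 6709 bp. No feature table accompanies the record, so the origin of replication, LTRs, packaging signal and promoters are not itemised. As a retroviral vector, it is expected to be packaged into viral particles in a suitable packaging cell line, after which the region between the LTRs integrates into the target cell genome for stable expression.

The payload is a short hairpin RNA directed against human WDR5, a WD40-repeat protein that forms a core subunit of histone H3 lysine 4 methyltransferase complexes. The hairpin-encoding insert, built around a 19-nucleotide target sequence, was cloned by restriction digestion between the BglII and HindIII sites; the record does not say whether these sites survived cloning. The promoter driving the hairpin is not stated. The pSuper vector family generally uses the RNA polymerase III H1 promoter to produce a transcript that folds into a stem-loop and is processed into siRNA.

The stated purpose is knockdown of WDR5. The "2" in the name suggests it is one of several hairpins against the same gene. The associated study examined WDR5's role in linking histone H3 threonine 11 phosphorylation to lysine 4 methylation during androgen signalling and in prostate cancer.
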