Addgene plasmid #59975: pSuper.Retro.Puro-WDR5 shRNA 2
Purpose: Knockdown of WDR5
Depositing lab: Debu Chakravarti. Depositing organization: Northwestern University. Publication: A role for WDR5 in integrating threonine 11 phosphorylation to lysine 4 methylation on histone H3 during androgen signaling and in prostate cancer. Kim JY, Banerjee T, Vinckevicius A, Luo Q, Parker JB, Baker MR, Radhakrishnan I, Wei JJ, Barish GD, Chakravarti D. Mol Cell. 2014 May 22;54(4):613-25. doi: 10.1016/j.molcel.2014.03.043. Epub 2014 May 1. PubMed 24793694.
Backbone
  Vector backbone: pSuper.Retro.Puro
  Backbone manufacturer: OligoEngine
  Backbone size w/o insert (bp): 6349
  Total vector size (bp): 6709
  Vector type: Retroviral
  Selectable markers: Puromycin
Growth in bacteria
  Bacterial resistance: Ampicillin, 100 μg/mL
  Growth temperature: 37°C
  Growth strain: DH5alpha
  Copy number: High Copy
Gene/Insert
  Gene/Insert name: WDR5 shRNA
  gRNA/shRNA sequence: GAAAGAGATTGTACAGAAA
  Species: H. sapiens (human)
  Cloning method: Restriction Enzyme; 5′ cloning site BglII (unknown if destroyed); 3′ cloning site HindIII (unknown if destroyed)
  Sequencing primers: 5′ CGAACGCTGACGTCATC; 3′ GGAAGCCTTGGCTTTTG
Terms and licenses: Academic/Nonprofit Terms; Industry Terms: Not Available to Industry
How to cite: pSuper.Retro.Puro-WDR5 shRNA 2 was a gift from Debu Chakravarti (Addgene plasmid # 59975 ; http://n2t.net/addgene:59975 ; RRID:Addgene_59975)
